Addgene plasmid #18499: T4 Lysozyme F104A WT*
Depositing lab: Brian Matthews. Depositing organization: University of Oregon.
Backbone
  Vector backbone: pHS1403
  Backbone size w/o insert (bp): 5000
  Vector type: Bacterial Expression
Growth in bacteria
  Bacterial resistance: Ampicillin, 100 μg/mL
  Growth temperature: 37°C
  Growth strain: DH5alpha
  Copy number: High Copy
Gene/Insert
  Gene/Insert name: T4 Lysozyme
  Species: Bacteriophage T4
  Insert size (bp): 600
  Mutation: F104A WT*
  GenBank ID: NP_049736
  Entrez Gene: e (a.k.a. T4p123)
  Cloning method: Restriction Enzyme; 5′ cloning site BamHI (not destroyed); 3′ cloning site HindIII (not destroyed)
  Sequencing primers: 5′ na; 3′ GGCGTATCACGAGGCCC
Terms and licenses: Academic/Nonprofit Terms; Industry Terms: Not Available to Industry
Depositor comments: The BamHI site is 27 bp from the ATG and the HindIII site is 115 bp from the stop.
How to cite: T4 Lysozyme F104A WT* was a gift from Brian Matthews (Addgene plasmid # 18499 ; http://n2t.net/addgene:18499 ; RRID:Addgene_18499)
