[The description below was written by a language model from this plasmid's Addgene catalogue record.]
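Description:
T4 Lysozyme F104A WT* is a bacterial expression plasmid built on the pHS1403 backbone (about 5 kb without insert). It carries a roughly 600 bp insert encoding lysozyme from bacteriophage T4, the product of phage gene e. The plasmid is maintained at high copy in E. coli and selected by ampicillin resistance. The record does not name the origin of replication, and it does not state which promoter or other regulatory elements in pHS1403 drive expression. No feature table is provided, so these details cannot be filled in here.

The lysozyme coding region was inserted by restriction cloning between BamHI (5′) and HindIII (3′), and both sites remain intact, so the fragment can be excised or exchanged. According to the depositor, the BamHI site lies 27 bp from the start codon and the HindIII site 115 bp from the stop codon, so the insert includes short flanking untranslated sequence on either side of the open reading frame. No fusion tags or reporters are listed.

The insert carries the substitution F104A, replacing phenylalanine 104 with alanine, in a background designated WT*. The record does not define this term. In the T4 lysozyme literature it generally denotes a cysteine-free pseudo-wild-type protein used as a reference background for engineered mutants. The record states no specific purpose. A construct of this kind would be suited to producing the mutant protein in bacteria, for example to study how a large-to-small side-chain substitution affects protein stability, folding or structure.
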