>Addgene plasmid #18499 | T4 Lysozyme F104A WT* | addgene partial sequence | sequence record 24285 | 18499 sequence with 3primeUP
TNCGAAAAGCCCGCTCATTAGGCGGGCTCAGATCTGCTCATGTTTGACAGCTTATCATCGATAAGCTTCG
GCAATAAATTCTTGATATGTTTTCATATGTTTCCTTTAAATATTTTAATTAGTAATTGTCTATTCAAGTA
ATTGTGAATATACTATCACAATTCCAAGAGAAAGTAAACAGCTTTATAGATTTTTATACGCGTCCCAAGT
GCCAGTTCTAAACGTTGTAATGACTCGTTTTGCGCGATTAGGTGTTTGATTATACCATCTACTTTTAGCT
AAGTTAACTGCTGCTTCATCCCAGCGTTTTTGTTGAAGCATACGTAAAGAGTTAGTAAATCCTGCCACAC
CGGTTTCTCCCATTTGGGCAACCATATTAATCAATGCAGCGCGACGAACCGCATCAAGAGAATCATAAAC
CGGTTTTAATTTAGCATTTCTCAGAATTCCGCGAACAGCAGCATCAACATCCTGATTAAAGAGTTTTTCA
GCCTCATCTTTTGTAATTACACCATTAGTATTACGCCCAATAGCTTTATCTAATTCAGATTTAGCAGCAT
TAAGTGATGGACTTTTTGTAAGCAAATGACCGATGCCAATAGTGTAATAGCCTTCTGTGTCTTTATAGAT
TTTAAGTCTAAGACCTTCATCTATACGTAACATTTCAAATATATTCATAATACCTCCTAAGCATCGATGN
CCGGGNTTNCCGGGGGGAAN
